Addgene plasmid #170348: Epac-S-H187
Purpose: mT2Del_EPACdDEPCD_Q270E_tdcp173Ven(ST) biosensor to measure realtime changes in FRET reflecting fluctuations in cAMP levels in living cells.
Depositing lab: Kees Jalink. Depositing organization: Netherlands Cancer Institute. Publication: Fourth-generation epac-based FRET sensors for cAMP feature exceptional brightness, photostability and dynamic range: characterization of dedicated sensors for FLIM, for ratiometry and with high affinity. Klarenbeek J, Goedhart J, van Batenburg A, Groenewald D, Jalink K. PLoS One. 2015 Apr 14;10(4):e0122513. doi: 10.1371/journal.pone.0122513. eCollection 2015. PubMed 25875503.
Backbone
  Vector backbone: pcDNA3
  Backbone size w/o insert (bp): 5500
  Vector type: Mammalian Expression
  Selectable markers: Neomycin (select with G418)
Growth in bacteria
  Bacterial resistance: Ampicillin, 100 μg/mL
  Growth temperature: 37°C
  Growth strain: DH5alpha
  Copy number: High Copy
Gene/Insert
  Gene/Insert name: mT2Del_EPACdDEPCD_Q270E_tdcp173Ven(ST)
  Species: H. sapiens (human)
  Mutation: Deletion of DEP domain, Catalytically dead T781A & F782A, increased affinity for cAMP Q270E
  Entrez Gene: RAPGEF3 (a.k.a. CAMP-GEFI, EPAC, EPAC1, HSU79275, bcm910)
  Promoter: CMV
  Cloning method: Restriction Enzyme; 5′ cloning site Unknown (unknown if destroyed)
Terms and licenses: Academic/Nonprofit Terms; Industry Terms: Not Available to Industry
How to cite: Epac-S-H187 was a gift from Kees Jalink (Addgene plasmid # 170348 ; http://n2t.net/addgene:170348 ; RRID:Addgene_170348)
