[The description below was written by a language model from this plasmid's Addgene catalogue record and pLannotate feature annotations shown in this document.]
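Description:
Epac-S-H187 is a mammalian expression plasmid built on the pcDNA3 backbone that encodes a single-chain, Epac-based FRET biosensor for monitoring cAMP levels in living cells in real time. It is propagated in E. coli through a high-copy ColE1/pUC-type origin with ampicillin selection (AmpR under its own bla promoter). It also carries an f1 origin and an SV40 promoter-driven neomycin resistance cassette with an SV40 poly(A) signal, which allows G418 selection of stably transfected mammalian cells. The annotated sequence is about 9.8 kb.

The sensor open reading frame is driven by the CMV immediate-early enhancer and promoter and terminated by the bovine growth hormone polyadenylation signal, with T7 and SP6 phage promoters flanking the insert. According to the insert name, the donor is mTurquoise2 (mT2Del), which the automated annotation labels as a related Aequorea-derived cyan protein. It is fused to a fragment of human RAPGEF3 (EPAC1), followed by a tandem pair of circularly permuted cp173Venus units that act as the FRET acceptor. The EPAC1 portion lacks the DEP domain, is catalytically dead through T781A and F782A so that it should not signal to its Rap GTPase substrates, and carries Q270E to raise its affinity for cAMP. Binding of cAMP changes the conformation of the EPAC moiety and therefore the energy transfer between the cyan donor and the yellow acceptors, giving an optical readout of cAMP fluctuations. The associated publication describes this sensor generation as bright and photostable with a wide dynamic range, with variants dedicated to FLIM, ratiometry or high affinity. A few short annotated fragments (ble, lacI, HIV-1 LTR) are probably backbone remnants or incidental matches rather than functional parts.
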