Features (pLannotate 1.2.2; 24 found; start..end, strand, type, name):
     34..747     +  CDS            W1C: W1C is a basic (constitutively fluorescent) cyan fluorescent protein published in 1998, derived from Aequorea victoria.
    718..2919    +  CDS            RAPGEF3 (fragment): RPGF3_HUMAN - Also known as CGEF1, EPAC, EPAC1. Experimental evidence at protein level: Swiss-Prot protein existence level 1. Guanine nucleotide exchange factor (GEF) for RAP1A and RAP2A small GTPases that is activated by binding cAMP. Through simultaneous binding of PDE3B to RAPGEF3 and PIK3R6 is assembled in a signaling complex in which it activates the PI3K gamma complex and which is involved in angiogenesis. Plays a role in the modulation of the cAMP- induced dynamic control of endothelial barrier function through a pathway that is independent on Rho-mediated signaling. Required for the ac
   2932..3666    +  CDS            cp173Venus: circularly permuted form of the Venus yellow fluorescent protein (Nagai et al., 2004) efficient FRET acceptor for CFP
   3724..4458    +  CDS            cp173Venus: circularly permuted form of the Venus yellow fluorescent protein (Nagai et al., 2004) efficient FRET acceptor for CFP
   4510..4528    -  promoter       SP6 promoter: promoter for bacteriophage SP6 RNA polymerase
   4554..4778    +  polyA_signal   bGH poly(A) signal: bovine growth hormone polyadenylation signal
   4782..4803    +  promoter       SV40 promoter (fragment): SV40 enhancer and early promoter
   4824..5252    +  rep_origin     f1 ori (sequence partly withheld): f1 bacteriophage origin of replication; arrow indicates direction of (+) strand synthesis
   5266..5595    +  promoter       SV40 promoter: SV40 enhancer and early promoter
   5662..6453    +  CDS            neo: KKA2_KLEPN - Also known as kan, nptII. Experimental evidence at protein level: Swiss-Prot protein existence level 1. Resistance to kanamycin, neomycin, paromomycin, ribostamycin, butirosin and gentamicin B. From Klebsiella pneumoniae.
   6477..6635    +  CDS            ble (fragment): BLE_KLEPN - Experimental evidence at protein level: Swiss-Prot protein existence level 1. Binding protein with a strong affinity to the bleomycin family of antibiotics. Binds to CL990; an antimitotic-antibiotic compound. From Klebsiella pneumoniae.
   6630..6751    +  polyA_signal   SV40 poly(A) signal: SV40 polyadenylation signal
   6824..6840    -  protein_bind   lac operator: The lac repressor binds to the lac operator to inhibit transcription in E. coli. This inhibition can be relieved by adding lactose or isopropyl-β-D-thiogalactopyranoside (IPTG). lac repressor encoded by lacI
   6848..6878    -  promoter       lac promoter: promoter for the E. coli lac operon
   6893..6914    -  protein_bind   CAP binding site: CAP binding activates transcription in the presence of cAMP. E. coli catabolite activator protein
   6927..7019    -  CDS            lacI (fragment): lac repressor; lacI; The lac repressor binds to the lac operator to inhibit transcription in E. coli. This inhibition can be relieved by adding lactose or isopropyl-β-D-thiogalactopyranoside (IPTG).
   7202..7790    -  rep_origin     ori: high-copy-number ColE1/pMB1/pBR322/pUC origin of replication
   7961..8821    -  CDS            AmpR: β-lactamase; bla; confers resistance to ampicillin, carbenicillin, and related antibiotics
   8822..8926    -  promoter       AmpR promoter: bla
   8985..9037    -  misc_feature   bom (fragment): basis of mobility region from pBR322
   9192..9571    +  enhancer       CMV enhancer: human cytomegalovirus immediate early enhancer
   9572..9775    +  promoter       CMV promoter: human cytomegalovirus (CMV) immediate early promoter
   9771..9804    +  LTR            5' LTR (truncated) (fragment): truncated 5' long terminal repeat (LTR) from HIV-1
   9820..9838    +  promoter       T7 promoter: promoter for bacteriophage T7 RNA polymerase
>Addgene plasmid #170348 | Epac-S-H187 | addgene full sequence | sequence record 336137 | Addgene NGS Result
AAGCTTGCCGCCACCATGGCGGCCGCAATGGTGAGCAAGGGCGAGGAGCTGTTCACCGGGGTGGTGCCCA
TCCTGGTCGAGCTGGACGGCGACGTAAACGGCCACAAGTTCAGCGTGTCCGGCGAGGGCGAGGGCGATGC
CACCTACGGCAAGCTGACCCTGAAGTTCATCTGCACCACCGGCAAGCTGCCCGTGCCCTGGCCCACCCTC
GTGACCACCCTGTCCTGGGGCGTGCAGTGCTTCGCCCGCTACCCCGACCACATGAAGCAGCACGACTTCT
TCAAGTCCGCCATGCCCGAAGGCTACGTCCAGGAGCGCACCATCTTCTTCAAGGACGACGGCAACTACAA
GACCCGCGCCGAGGTGAAGTTCGAGGGCGACACCCTGGTGAACCGCATCGAGCTGAAGGGCATCGACTTC
AAGGAGGACGGCAACATCCTGGGGCACAAGCTGGAGTACAACTACTTTAGCGACAACGTCTATATCACCG
CCGACAAGCAGAAGAACGGCATCAAGGCCAACTTCAAGATCCGCCACAACATCGAGGACGGCGGCGTGCA
GCTCGCCGACCACTACCAGCAGAACACCCCCATCGGCGACGGCCCCGTGCTGCTGCCCGACAACCACTAC
CTGAGCACCCAGTCCAAGCTGAGCAAAGACCCCAACGAGAAGCGCGATCACATGGTCCTGCTGGAGTTCG
TGACCGCCGCCCGATATCAGCCCGTGGGAACTCATGAGATGGAGGAGGAGTTGGCCGAAGCTGTGGCCCT
GCTCTCCCAGCGGGGGCCTGACGCCCTGCTCACTGTGGCACTTCGAAAGCCCCCAGGTCAGCGCACGGAT
GAAGAGCTGGACCTCATCTTTGAGGAGCTGCTGCACATCAAGGCTGTGGCCCACCTCTCCAACTCGGTGA
AGCGAGAATTAGCGGCTGTTCTGCTCTTTGAACCACACAGCAAGGCAGGGACCGTGTTGTTCAGCCAGGG
GGACAAGGGCACTTCGTGGTACATTATCTGGAAGGGATCTGTCAACGTGGTGACCCATGGCAAGGGGCTG
GTCACCACCCTGCATGAGGGAGATGATTTTGGAGAGCTGGCTCTGGTGAATGATGCACCCCGGGCAGCCA
CCATCATCCTGCGAGAAGACAACTGTCATTTCCTGCGTGTGGACAAGCAGGACTTCAACCGTATCATCAA
GGATGTGGAGGCAAAGACCATGCGGCTGGAAGAACATGGCAAAGTGGTGCTGGTGCTGGAGAGAGCCTCT
CAGGGCGCCGGCCCTTCCCGACCCCCAACCCCAGGCAGGAACCGGTATACAGTGATGTCTGGCACCCCAG
AGAAGATCCTAGAGCTTCTGTTGGAGGCCATGGGACCAGATTCCAGTGCTCATGACCCAACAGAGACATT
CCTCAGCGACTTCCTCCTGACCCACAGGGTCTTCATGCCCAGCGCCCAACTCTGCGCTGCCCTTCTGCAC
CACTTCCATGTGGAGCCTGCGGGTGGCAGCGAGCAGGAGCGCAGCACCTACGTCTGCAACAAGAGGCAGC
AGATCTTGCGGCTGGTCAGCCAGTGGGTGGCCCTGTATGGCTCCATGCTCCACACTGACCCTGTGGCCAC
CAGCTTCCTCCAGAAACTCTCAGACCTGGTGGGCAGGGACACCCGACTCAGCAACCTGCTGAGGGAGCAG
TGGCCAGAGAGGCGGCGATGCCACAGGTTGGAGAATGGCTGTGGGAATGCATCTCCTCAGATGAAGGCCC
GGAACTTGCCTGTTTGGCTCCCCAACCAGGACGAGCCCCTTCCTGGCAGCAGCTGTGCCATCCAAGTTGG
GGATAAAGTCCCCTATGACATCTGCCGGCCAGACCACTCAGTGTTGACCCTGCAGCTGCCTGTGACAGCC
TCCGTGAGAGAGGTGATGGCAGCGTTGGCCCAGGAGGATGGCTGGACCAAGGGGCAGGTGCTGGTGAAGG
TCAATTCTGCAGGTGATGCCATTGGCCTGCAGCCAGATGCCCGTGGTGTGGCCACATCTCTGGGGCTCAA
TGAGCGTCTCTTTGTTGTCAACCCACAGGAAGCGCATGAGCTGATCCCACACCCTGACCAGCTGGGGCCC
ACTGTGGGCTCTGCTGAGGGGCTGGACCTGGTGAGTGCCAAGGACCTGGCAGGCCAGCTGACGGACCACG
ACTGGAGCCTCTTCAACAGTATCCACCAGGTGGAGCTGATCCACTATGTGCTGGGCCCCCAGCATCTGCG
GGATGTCACCACCGCCAACCTGGAGCGCTTCATGCGCCGCTTCAATGAGCTGCAGTACTGGGTGGCCACC
GAGCTGTGTCTCTGCCCCGTGCCCGGCCCCCGGGCCCAGCTGCTCAGGAAGTTCATTAAGCTGGCGGCCC
ACCTCAAGGAGCAGAAGAATCTCAATTCCTTCTTTGCCGTCATGTTTGGCCTCAGCAACTCGGCCATCAG
CCGCCTAGCCCACACCTGGGAGCGGCTGCCCCACAAAGTCCGGAAGCTGTACTCCGCCCTCGAGAGGCTG
CTGGATCCCTCATGGAACCACCGGGTATACCGACTGGCCCTCGCCAAGCTCTCCCCTCCTGTCATCCCCT
TCATGCCCCTTCTTCTCAAAGACATGGCCGCCATTCATGAGGGAAACCACACACTAGTGGAGAATCTCAT
CAACTTTGAGAAGATGAGAATGATGGCCAGAGCCGCGCGGATGCTGCACCACTGCCGAAGCCACAACCCT
GTGCCTCTCTCACCACTCAGAAGCCGAGTTTCCCACCTCCACGAGGACAGCCAGGTGGCGAGGATTTCCA
CATGCTCGGAGCAGTCCCTGAGCACCCGGAGTCCAGCCAGCACCTGGGCTTATGTCCAGCAGCTGAAGGT
CATTGACAACCAGCGGGAACTCTCCCGCCTCTCCCGAGAGCTGGAGCCAGCTAGCGAGCTCATGGACGGC
GGCGTGCAGCTCGCCGACCACTACCAGCAGAACACCCCCATCGGCGACGGCCCCGTGCTGCTGCCCGACA
ACCACTACCTGAGCTACCAGTCCGCCCTGAGCAAAGACCCCAACGAGAAGCGCGATCACATGGTCCTGCT
GGAGTTCGTGACCGCCGCCGGGATCACTCTCGGCATGGACGAGCTGTACAAGGGTGGCAGCGGTGGCATG
GTGAGCAAGGGCGAGGAGCTGTTCACCGGGGTGGTGCCCATCCTGGTCGAGCTGGACGGCGACGTAAACG
GCCACAAGTTCAGCGTGTCCGGCGAGGGCGAGGGCGATGCCACCTACGGCAAGCTGACCCTGAAGCTGAT
CTGCACCACCGGCAAGCTGCCCGTGCCCTGGCCCACCCTCGTGACCACCCTGGGCTACGGCCTGCAGTGC
TTCGCCCGCTACCCCGACCACATGAAGCAGCACGACTTCTTCAAGTCCGCCATGCCCGAAGGCTACGTCC
AGGAGCGCACCATCTTCTTCAAGGACGACGGCAACTACAAGACCCGCGCCGAGGTGAAGTTCGAGGGCGA
CACCCTGGTGAACCGCATCGAGCTGAAGGGCATCGACTTCAAGGAGGACGGCAACATCCTGGGGCACAAG
CTGGAGTACAACTACAACAGCCACAACGTCTATATCACCGCCGACAAGCAGAAGAACGGCATCAAGGCCA
ACTTCAAGATCCGCCACAACATCGAGCCGAATTTTGTCTTCCTGATCGGCGCCGCAGGAATACTCTTCGT
ATCTAGCGAGCTCATGGACGGCGGCGTGCAGCTCGCCGACCACTACCAGCAGAACACCCCCATCGGCGAC
GGCCCCGTGCTGCTGCCCGACAACCACTACCTGAGCTACCAGTCCGCCCTGAGCAAAGACCCCAACGAGA
AGCGCGATCACATGGTCCTGCTGGAGTTCGTGACCGCCGCCGGGATCACTCTCGGCATGGACGAGCTGTA
CAAGGGTGGCAGCGGTGGCATGGTGAGCAAGGGCGAGGAGCTGTTCACCGGGGTGGTGCCCATCCTGGTC
GAGCTGGACGGCGACGTAAACGGCCACAAGTTCAGCGTGTCCGGCGAGGGCGAGGGCGATGCCACCTACG
GCAAGCTGACCCTGAAGCTGATCTGCACCACCGGCAAGCTGCCCGTGCCCTGGCCCACCCTCGTGACCAC
CCTGGGCTACGGCCTGCAGTGCTTCGCCCGCTACCCCGACCACATGAAGCAGCACGACTTCTTCAAGTCC
GCCATGCCCGAAGGCTACGTCCAGGAGCGCACCATCTTCTTCAAGGACGACGGCAACTACAAGACCCGCG
CCGAGGTGAAGTTCGAGGGCGACACCCTGGTGAACCGCATCGAGCTGAAGGGCATCGACTTCAAGGAGGA
CGGCAACATCCTGGGGCACAAGCTGGAGTACAACTACAACAGCCACAACGTCTATATCACCGCCGACAAG
CAGAAGAACGGCATCAAGGCCAACTTCAAGATCCGCCACAACATCGAGCCGAATTCCCTCGAGGTTAACG
CGGCGCGCCTCTAATCTAGAGGGCCCTATTCTATAGTGTCACCTAAATGCTAGAGCTCGCTGATCAGCCT
CGACTGTGCCTTCTAGTTGCCAGCCATCTGTTGTTTGCCCCTCCCCCGTGCCTTCCTTGACCCTGGAAGG
TGCCACTCCCACTGTCCTTTCCTAATAAAATGAGGAAATTGCATCGCATTGTCTGAGTAGGTGTCATTCT
ATTCTGGGGGGTGGGGTGGGGCAGGACAGCAAGGGGGAGGATTGGGAAGACAATAGCAGGCATGCTGGGG
ATGCGGTGGGCTCTATGGCTTCTGAGGCGGAAAGAACCAGCTGGGGCTCTAGGGGGTATCCCC
[124 nt withheld, positions 4824-4947]
C
[91 nt withheld, positions 4949-5039]
A
[49 nt withheld, positions 5041-5089]
CCTTTGACGTTGGAGTCCACGTTCTTT
[37 nt withheld, positions 5117-5153]
ACCCTATCTCGGTCTATTCTTTTGATTTATAAGGGATTTTGCCGATTTCGGCCTATTGGTTAAAAAATGA
GCTGATTTAACAAAAATTTAACGCGAATTAATTCTGTGGAATGTGTGTCAGTTAGGGTGTGGAAAGTCCC
CAGGCTCCCCAGCAGGCAGAAGTATGCAAAGCATGCATCTCAATTAGTCAGCAACCAGGTGTGGAAAGTC
CCCAGGCTCCCCAGCAGGCAGAAGTATGCAAAGCATGCATCTCAATTAGTCAGCAACCATAGTCCCGCCC
CTAACTCCGCCCATCCCGCCCCTAACTCCGCCCAGTTCCGCCCATTCTCCGCCCCATGGCTGACTAATTT
TTTTTATTTATGCAGAGGCCGAGGCCGCCTCTGCCTCTGAGCTATTCCAGAAGTAGTGAGGAGGCTTTTT
TGGAGGCCTAGGCTTTTGCAAAAAGCTCCCGGGAGCTTGTATATCCATTTTCGGATCTGATCAAGAGACA
GGATGAGGATCGTTTCGCATGATTGAACAAGATGGATTGCACGCAGGTTCTCCGGCCGCTTGGGTGGAGA
GGCTATTCGGCTATGACTGGGCACAACAGACAATCGGCTGCTCTGATGCCGCCGTGTTCCGGCTGTCAGC
GCAGGGGCGCCCGGTTCTTTTTGTCAAGACCGACCTGTCCGGTGCCCTGAATGAACTGCAGGACGAGGCA
GCGCGGCTATCGTGGCTGGCCACGACGGGCGTTCCTTGCGCAGCTGTGCTCGACGTTGTCACTGAAGCGG
GAAGGGACTGGCTGCTATTGGGCGAAGTGCCGGGGCAGGATCTCCTGTCATCTCACCTTGCTCCTGCCGA
GAAAGTATCCATCATGGCTGATGCAATGCGGCGGCTGCATACGCTTGATCCGGCTACCTGCCCATTCGAC
CACCAAGCGAAACATCGCATCGAGCGAGCACGTACTCGGATGGAAGCCGGTCTTGTCGATCAGGATGATC
TGGACGAAGAGCATCAGGGGCTCGCGCCAGCCGAACTGTTCGCCAGGCTCAAGGCGCGCATGCCCGACGG
CGAGGATCTCGTCGTGACCCATGGCGATGCCTGCTTGCCGAATATCATGGTGGAAAATGGCCGCTTTTCT
GGATTCATCGACTGTGGCCGGCTGGGTGTGGCGGACCGCTATCAGGACATAGCGTTGGCTACCCGTGATA
TTGCTGAAGAGCTTGGCGGCGAATGGGCTGACCGCTTCCTCGTGCTTTACGGTATCGCCGCTCCCGATTC
GCAGCGCATCGCCTTCTATCGCCTTCTTGACGAGTTCTTCTGAGCGGGACTCTGGGGTTCGAAATGACCG
ACCAAGCGACGCCCAACCTGCCATCACGAGATTTCGATTCCACCGCCGCCTTCTATGAAAGGTTGGGCTT
CGGAATCGTTTTCCGGGACGCCGGCTGGATGATCCTCCAGCGCGGGGATCTCATGCTGGAGTTCTTCGCC
CACCCCAACTTGTTTATTGCAGCTTATAATGGTTACAAATAAAGCAATAGCATCACAAATTTCACAAATA
AAGCATTTTTTTCACTGCATTCTAGTTGTGGTTTGTCCAAACTCATCAATGTATCTTATCATGTCTGTAT
ACCGTCGACCTCTAGCTAGAGCTTGGCGTAATCATGGTCATAGCTGTTTCCTGTGTGAAATTGTTATCCG
CTCACAATTCCACACAACATACGAGCCGGAAGCATAAAGTGTAAAGCCTGGGGTGCCTAATGAGTGAGCT
AACTCACATTAATTGCGTTGCGCTCACTGCCCGCTTTCCAGTCGGGAAACCTGTCGTGCCAGCTGCATTA
ATGAATCGGCCAACGCGCGGGGAGAGGCGGTTTGCGTATTGGGCGCTCTTCCGCTTCCTCGCTCACTGAC
TCGCTGCGCTCGGTCGTTCGGCTGCGGCGAGCGGTATCAGCTCACTCAAAGGCGGTAATACGGTTATCCA
CAGAATCAGGGGATAACGCAGGAAAGAACATGTGAGCAAAAGGCCAGCAAAAGGCCAGGAACCGTAAAAA
GGCCGCGTTGCTGGCGTTTTTCCATAGGCTCCGCCCCCCTGACGAGCATCACAAAAATCGACGCTCAAGT
CAGAGGTGGCGAAACCCGACAGGACTATAAAGATACCAGGCGTTTCCCCCTGGAAGCTCCCTCGTGCGCT
CTCCTGTTCCGACCCTGCCGCTTACCGGATACCTGTCCGCCTTTCTCCCTTCGGGAAGCGTGGCGCTTTC
TCATAGCTCACGCTGTAGGTATCTCAGTTCGGTGTAGGTCGTTCGCTCCAAGCTGGGCTGTGTGCACGAA
CCCCCCGTTCAGCCCGACCGCTGCGCCTTATCCGGTAACTATCGTCTTGAGTCCAACCCGGTAAGACACG
ACTTATCGCCACTGGCAGCAGCCACTGGTAACAGGATTAGCAGAGCGAGGTATGTAGGCGGTGCTACAGA
GTTCTTGAAGTGGTGGCCTAACTACGGCTACACTAGAAGAACAGTATTTGGTATCTGCGCTCTGCTGAAG
CCAGTTACCTTCGGAAAAAGAGTTGGTAGCTCTTGATCCGGCAAACAAACCACCGCTGGTAGCGGTGGTT
TTTTTGTTTGCAAGCAGCAGATTACGCGCAGAAAAAAAGGATCTCAAGAAGATCCTTTGATCTTTTCTAC
GGGGTCTGACGCTCAGTGGAACGAAAACTCACGTTAAGGGATTTTGGTCATGAGATTATCAAAAAGGATC
TTCACCTAGATCCTTTTAAATTAAAAATGAAGTTTTAAATCAATCTAAAGTATATATGAGTAAACTTGGT
CTGACAGTTACCAATGCTTAATCAGTGAGGCACCTATCTCAGCGATCTGTCTATTTCGTTCATCCATAGT
TGCCTGACTCCCCGTCGTGTAGATAACTACGATACGGGAGGGCTTACCATCTGGCCCCAGTGCTGCAATG
ATACCGCGAGACCCACGCTCACCGGCTCCAGATTTATCAGCAATAAACCAGCCAGCCGGAAGGGCCGAGC
GCAGAAGTGGTCCTGCAACTTTATCCGCCTCCATCCAGTCTATTAATTGTTGCCGGGAAGCTAGAGTAAG
TAGTTCGCCAGTTAATAGTTTGCGCAACGTTGTTGCCATTGCTACAGGCATCGTGGTGTCACGCTCGTCG
TTTGGTATGGCTTCATTCAGCTCCGGTTCCCAACGATCAAGGCGAGTTACATGATCCCCCATGTTGTGCA
AAAAAGCGGTTAGCTCCTTCGGTCCTCCGATCGTTGTCAGAAGTAAGTTGGCCGCAGTGTTATCACTCAT
GGTTATGGCAGCACTGCATAATTCTCTTACTGTCATGCCATCCGTAAGATGCTTTTCTGTGACTGGTGAG
TACTCAACCAAGTCATTCTGAGAATAGTGTATGCGGCGACCGAGTTGCTCTTGCCCGGCGTCAATACGGG
ATAATACCGCGCCACATAGCAGAACTTTAAAAGTGCTCATCATTGGAAAACGTTCTTCGGGGCGAAAACT
CTCAAGGATCTTACCGCTGTTGAGATCCAGTTCGATGTAACCCACTCGTGCACCCAACTGATCTTCAGCA
TCTTTTACTTTCACCAGCGTTTCTGGGTGAGCAAAAACAGGAAGGCAAAATGCCGCAAAAAAGGGAATAA
GGGCGACACGGAAATGTTGAATACTCATACTCTTCCTTTTTCAATATTATTGAAGCATTTATCAGGGTTA
TTGTCTCATGAGCGGATACATATTTGAATGTATTTAGAAAAATAAACAAATAGGGGTTCCGCGCACATTT
CCCCGAAAAGTGCCACCTGACGTCGACGGATCGGGAGATCTCCCGATCCCCTATGGTGCACTCTCAGTAC
AATCTGCTCTGATGCCGCATAGTTAAGCCAGTATCTGCTCCCTGCTTGTGTGTTGGAGGTCGCTGAGTAG
TGCGCGAGCAAAATTTAAGCTACAACAAGGCAAGGCTTGACCGACAATTGCATGAAGAATCTGCTTAGGG
TTAGGCGTTTTGCGCTGCTTCGCGATGTACGGGCCAGATATACGCGTTGACATTGATTATTGACTAGTTA
TTAATAGTAATCAATTACGGGGTCATTAGTTCATAGCCCATATATGGAGTTCCGCGTTACATAACTTACG
GTAAATGGCCCGCCTGGCTGACCGCCCAACGACCCCCGCCCATTGACGTCAATAATGACGTATGTTCCCA
TAGTAACGCCAATAGGGACTTTCCATTGACGTCAATGGGTGGAGTATTTACGGTAAACTGCCCACTTGGC
AGTACATCAAGTGTATCATATGCCAAGTACGCCCCCTATTGACGTCAATGACGGTAAATGGCCCGCCTGG
CATTATGCCCAGTACATGACCTTATGGGACTTTCCTACTTGGCAGTACATCTACGTATTAGTCATCGCTA
TTACCATGGTGATGCGGTTTTGGCAGTACATCAATGGGCGTGGATAGCGGTTTGACTCACGGGGATTTCC
AAGTCTCCACCCCATTGACGTCAATGGGAGTTTGTTTTGGCACCAAAATCAACGGGACTTTCCAAAATGT
CGTAACAACTCCGCCCCATTGACGCAAATGGGCGGTAGGCGTGTACGGTGGGAGGTCTATATAAGCAGAG
CTCTCTGGCTAACTAGAGAACCCACTGCTTACTGGCTTATCGAAATTAATACGACTCACTATAGGGAGAC
CC
