>Addgene plasmid #170348 | Epac-S-H187 | depositor partial sequence | sequence record 330173 | ORF encoding Epac-S-H187
ATGGCGGCCGCAATGGTGAGCAAGGGCGAGGAGCTGTTCACCGGGGTGGTGCCCATCCTGGTCGAGCTGG
ACGGCGACGTAAACGGCCACAAGTTCAGCGTGTCCGGCGAGGGCGAGGGCGATGCCACCTACGGCAAGCT
GACCCTGAAGTTCATCTGCACCACCGGCAAGCTGCCCGTGCCCTGGCCCACCCTCGTGACCACCCTGTCC
TGGGGCGTGCAGTGCTTCGCCCGCTACCCCGACCACATGAAGCAGCACGACTTCTTCAAGTCCGCCATGC
CCGAAGGCTACGTCCAGGAGCGCACCATCTTCTTCAAGGACGACGGCAACTACAAGACCCGCGCCGAGGT
GAAGTTCGAGGGCGACACCCTGGTGAACCGCATCGAGCTGAAGGGCATCGACTTCAAGGAGGACGGCAAC
ATCCTGGGGCACAAGCTGGAGTACAACTACTTTAGCGACAACGTCTATATCACCGCCGACAAGCAGAAGA
ACGGCATCAAGGCCAACTTCAAGATCCGCCACAACATCGAGGACGGCGGCGTGCAGCTCGCCGACCACTA
CCAGCAGAACACCCCCATCGGCGACGGCCCCGTGCTGCTGCCCGACAACCACTACCTGAGCACCCAGTCC
AAGCTGAGCAAAGACCCCAACGAGAAGCGCGATCACATGGTCCTGCTGGAGTTCGTGACCGCCGCCCGAT
ATCAGCCCGTGGGAACTCATGAGATGGAGGAGGAGTTGGCCGAAGCTGTGGCCCTGCTCTCCCAGCGGGG
GCCTGACGCCCTGCTCACTGTGGCACTTCGAAAGCCCCCAGGTCAGCGCACGGATGAAGAGCTGGACCTC
ATCTTTGAGGAGCTGCTGCACATCAAGGCTGTGGCCCACCTCTCCAACTCGGTGAAGCGAGAATTAGCGG
CTGTTCTGCTCTTTGAACCACACAGCAAGGCAGGGACCGTGTTGTTCAGCCAGGGGGACAAGGGCACTTC
GTGGTACATTATCTGGAAGGGATCTGTCAACGTGGTGACCCATGGCAAGGGGCTGGTCACCACCCTGCAT
GAGGGAGATGATTTTGGAGAGCTGGCTCTGGTGAATGATGCACCCCGGGCAGCCACCATCATCCTGCGAG
AAGACAACTGTCATTTCCTGCGTGTGGACAAGCAGGACTTCAACCGTATCATCAAGGATGTGGAGGCAAA
GACCATGCGGCTGGAAGAACATGGCAAAGTGGTGCTGGTGCTGGAGAGAGCCTCTCAGGGCGCCGGCCCT
TCCCGACCCCCAACCCCAGGCAGGAACCGGTATACAGTGATGTCTGGCACCCCAGAGAAGATCCTAGAGC
TTCTGTTGGAGGCCATGGGACCAGATTCCAGTGCTCATGACCCAACAGAGACATTCCTCAGCGACTTCCT
CCTGACCCACAGGGTCTTCATGCCCAGCGCCCAACTCTGCGCTGCCCTTCTGCACCACTTCCATGTGGAG
CCTGCGGGTGGCAGCGAGCAGGAGCGCAGCACCTACGTCTGCAACAAGAGGCAGCAGATCTTGCGGCTGG
TCAGCCAGTGGGTGGCCCTGTATGGCTCCATGCTCCACACTGACCCTGTGGCCACCAGCTTCCTCCAGAA
ACTCTCAGACCTGGTGGGCAGGGACACCCGACTCAGCAACCTGCTGAGGGAGCAGTGGCCAGAGAGGCGG
CGATGCCACAGGTTGGAGAATGGCTGTGGGAATGCATCTCCTCAGATGAAGGCCCGGAACTTGCCTGTTT
GGCTCCCCAACCAGGACGAGCCCCTTCCTGGCAGCAGCTGTGCCATCCAAGTTGGGGATAAAGTCCCCTA
TGACATCTGCCGGCCAGACCACTCAGTGTTGACCCTGCAGCTGCCTGTGACAGCCTCCGTGAGAGAGGTG
ATGGCAGCGTTGGCCCAGGAGGATGGCTGGACCAAGGGGCAGGTGCTGGTGAAGGTCAATTCTGCAGGTG
ATGCCATTGGCCTGCAGCCAGATGCCCGTGGTGTGGCCACATCTCTGGGGCTCAATGAGCGTCTCTTTGT
TGTCAACCCACAGGAAGCGCATGAGCTGATCCCACACCCTGACCAGCTGGGGCCCACTGTGGGCTCTGCT
GAGGGGCTGGACCTGGTGAGTGCCAAGGACCTGGCAGGCCAGCTGACGGACCACGACTGGAGCCTCTTCA
ACAGTATCCACCAGGTGGAGCTGATCCACTATGTGCTGGGCCCCCAGCATCTGCGGGATGTCACCACCGC
CAACCTGGAGCGCTTCATGCGCCGCTTCAATGAGCTGCAGTACTGGGTGGCCACCGAGCTGTGTCTCTGC
CCCGTGCCCGGCCCCCGGGCCCAGCTGCTCAGGAAGTTCATTAAGCTGGCGGCCCACCTCAAGGAGCAGA
AGAATCTCAATTCCTTCTTTGCCGTCATGTTTGGCCTCAGCAACTCGGCCATCAGCCGCCTAGCCCACAC
CTGGGAGCGGCTGCCCCACAAAGTCCGGAAGCTGTACTCCGCCCTCGAGAGGCTGCTGGATCCCTCATGG
AACCACCGGGTATACCGACTGGCCCTCGCCAAGCTCTCCCCTCCTGTCATCCCCTTCATGCCCCTTCTTC
TCAAAGACATGGCCGCCATTCATGAGGGAAACCACACACTAGTGGAGAATCTCATCAACTTTGAGAAGAT
GAGAATGATGGCCAGAGCCGCGCGGATGCTGCACCACTGCCGAAGCCACAACCCTGTGCCTCTCTCACCA
CTCAGAAGCCGAGTTTCCCACCTCCACGAGGACAGCCAGGTGGCGAGGATTTCCACATGCTCGGAGCAGT
CCCTGAGCACCCGGAGTCCAGCCAGCACCTGGGCTTATGTCCAGCAGCTGAAGGTCATTGACAACCAGCG
GGAACTCTCCCGCCTCTCCCGAGAGCTGGAGCCAGCTAGCGAGCTCATGGACGGCGGCGTGCAGCTCGCC
GACCACTACCAGCAGAACACCCCCATCGGCGACGGCCCCGTGCTGCTGCCCGACAACCACTACCTGAGCT
ACCAGTCCGCCCTGAGCAAAGACCCCAACGAGAAGCGCGATCACATGGTCCTGCTGGAGTTCGTGACCGC
CGCCGGGATCACTCTCGGCATGGACGAGCTGTACAAGGGTGGCAGCGGTGGCATGGTGAGCAAGGGCGAG
GAGCTGTTCACCGGGGTGGTGCCCATCCTGGTCGAGCTGGACGGCGACGTAAACGGCCACAAGTTCAGCG
TGTCCGGCGAGGGCGAGGGCGATGCCACCTACGGCAAGCTGACCCTGAAGCTGATCTGCACCACCGGCAA
GCTGCCCGTGCCCTGGCCCACCCTCGTGACCACCCTGGGCTACGGCCTGCAGTGCTTCGCCCGCTACCCC
GACCACATGAAGCAGCACGACTTCTTCAAGTCCGCCATGCCCGAAGGCTACGTCCAGGAGCGCACCATCT
TCTTCAAGGACGACGGCAACTACAAGACCCGCGCCGAGGTGAAGTTCGAGGGCGACACCCTGGTGAACCG
CATCGAGCTGAAGGGCATCGACTTCAAGGAGGACGGCAACATCCTGGGGCACAAGCTGGAGTACAACTAC
AACAGCCACAACGTCTATATCACCGCCGACAAGCAGAAGAACGGCATCAAGGCCAACTTCAAGATCCGCC
ACAACATCGAGCCGAATTTTGTCTTCCTGATCGGCGCCGCAGGAATACTCTTCGTATCTAGCGAGCTCAT
GGACGGCGGCGTGCAGCTCGCCGACCACTACCAGCAGAACACCCCCATCGGCGACGGCCCCGTGCTGCTG
CCCGACAACCACTACCTGAGCTACCAGTCCGCCCTGAGCAAAGACCCCAACGAGAAGCGCGATCACATGG
TCCTGCTGGAGTTCGTGACCGCCGCCGGGATCACTCTCGGCATGGACGAGCTGTACAAGGGTGGCAGCGG
TGGCATGGTGAGCAAGGGCGAGGAGCTGTTCACCGGGGTGGTGCCCATCCTGGTCGAGCTGGACGGCGAC
GTAAACGGCCACAAGTTCAGCGTGTCCGGCGAGGGCGAGGGCGATGCCACCTACGGCAAGCTGACCCTGA
AGCTGATCTGCACCACCGGCAAGCTGCCCGTGCCCTGGCCCACCCTCGTGACCACCCTGGGCTACGGCCT
GCAGTGCTTCGCCCGCTACCCCGACCACATGAAGCAGCACGACTTCTTCAAGTCCGCCATGCCCGAAGGC
TACGTCCAGGAGCGCACCATCTTCTTCAAGGACGACGGCAACTACAAGACCCGCGCCGAGGTGAAGTTCG
AGGGCGACACCCTGGTGAACCGCATCGAGCTGAAGGGCATCGACTTCAAGGAGGACGGCAACATCCTGGG
GCACAAGCTGGAGTACAACTACAACAGCCACAACGTCTATATCACCGCCGACAAGCAGAAGAACGGCATC
AAGGCCAACTTCAAGATCCGCCACAACATCGAGCCGAATTCCCTCGAGGTTAACGCGGCGCGCCTCTAA
